Addgene plasmid #200640: 1114H
Purpose: An. gambiae transgenesis plasmid. Expresses gRNAs targeting B2-tubulin, ZPG, and DSXF. Crossing to Cas9 generates sterile males
Depositing lab: Omar Akbari. Depositing organization: University of California, San Diego (UCSD). Publication: Eliminating Malaria Vectors with Precision Guided Sterile Males. Smidler AL, Apte RA, Pai JJ, Chow ML, Chen S, Mondal A, Sanchez C HM, Antoshechkin I, Marshall JM, Akbari OS. bioRxiv [Preprint]. 2023 Jul 21:2023.07.20.549947. doi: 10.1101/2023.07.20.549947. PubMed 37503146.
Backbone
  Vector backbone: pBac
  Backbone manufacturer: unknown
  Modifications to backbone: PiggyBac expression casette added
  Vector type: Insect Expression, CRISPR
Growth in bacteria
  Bacterial resistance: Kanamycin, 50 μg/mL
  Growth temperature: 37°C
  Growth strain: DH5alpha
  Copy number: High Copy
Gene/Insert
  Gene/Insert name: gRNA targeting DSXF, ZPG, and B2-tubulin. Actin5c-CFP and Vasa2-EYFP reporters.
  gRNA/shRNA sequence: GATCCGATCACGCAGTCGAT, GCTCGATATCGTGCGCAAGG, CCAAATAGGCGCTAAGTTCT, TTATCATCCACTCTGACGGG, GTTTAACACAGGTCAAGCGG
  Species: An. gambiae
  GenBank ID: AGAP006241
  Cloning method: Gibson Cloning
  Sequencing primers: 5′ TGTAAAACGACGGCCAGT; 3′ CTTGGAGCTCCCGTGAG
Terms and licenses: Academic/Nonprofit Terms; Industry Terms: Not Available to Industry
How to cite: 1114H was a gift from Omar Akbari (Addgene plasmid # 200640 ; http://n2t.net/addgene:200640 ; RRID:Addgene_200640)
