[The description below was written by a language model from this plasmid's Addgene catalogue record and pLannotate feature annotations shown in this document.]
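Description:
1114H is a piggyBac-based (pBac backbone) germline transgenesis plasmid for the malaria mosquito Anopheles gambiae, classified as an insect expression and CRISPR vector. At about 17.2 kb, it is propagated in E. coli as a high-copy plasmid on a ColE1/pUC-type origin with kanamycin selection (KanR, aph(3')-Ia). It also carries an f1 origin and remnants of lac and pBluescript cloning sequence. The automated annotation does not call the piggyBac terminal repeats, and several multi-kilobase stretches are left unannotated, so the exact transposon boundaries cannot be read from the feature table.

The payload is a multiplexed guide RNA array aimed at three fertility and sex-determination genes: B2-tubulin, ZPG (zero population growth) and the female-specific form of doublesex (DSXF). The catalogue lists five spacer sequences, whereas the annotation detects only three S. pyogenes Cas9 gRNA scaffolds. The promoters driving the guides are not stated. Two fluorescent markers accompany the array. The first is a cyan protein, recorded as CFP and annotated as mTurquoise2, downstream of a Drosophila Actin5c promoter fragment with an SV40 polyadenylation signal. The second is EYFP with its own SV40 terminator, which the record says is driven by the Vasa2 promoter, although that promoter is not annotated. Two loxP sites bracket most of the cargo, which would in principle allow Cre-mediated manipulation, though the record does not state their purpose.

The plasmid is used to establish a gRNA-expressing mosquito line. According to the record, crossing this line to a Cas9-expressing line generates sterile males, as part of a precision-guided sterile male approach to suppressing malaria vector populations.
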