Features (pLannotate 1.2.2; 26 found; start..end, strand, type, name):
     30..458     -  rep_origin     f1 ori (sequence partly withheld): f1 bacteriophage origin of replication; arrow indicates direction of (+) strand synthesis
    463..618     -  CDS            lacZα (fragment): LacZα fragment of β-galactosidase; lacZ fragment
    620..739     +  CDS            B (fragment): PORTL_LAMBD - Experimental evidence at protein level: Swiss-Prot protein existence level 1. Forms the portal vertex of the capsid (PubMed:6228056, PubMed:6232391). This portal plays critical roles in head assembly, genome packaging, neck/tail attachment, and genome ejection (Probable). The portal protein multimerizes as a single ring-shaped homododecamer arranged around a central channel (PubMed:6232391). Binds to the terminase subunits to form the packaging machine (PubMed:7799432). From Escherichia phage lambda (Bacteriophage lambda).
    993..1026    -  protein_bind   loxP: Cre-mediated recombination occurs in the 8-bp core sequence (GCATACAT). Cre recombinase
   1400..1475    +  misc_RNA       gRNA scaffold: guide RNA scaffold for the Streptococcus pyogenes CRISPR/Cas9 system
   2514..2635    -  polyA_signal   SV40 poly(A) signal: SV40 polyadenylation signal
   2658..2741    -  CDS            large T antigen (fragment): large T antigen from SV40 (simian virus 40)
   2758..3477    -  CDS            EYFP: enhanced YFP mammalian codon-optimized
   3733..3750    -  protein_bind   attL2 (fragment): mutant version of attL; recombination site for the Gateway® LR reaction LR Clonase™
   5688..5763    -  misc_RNA       gRNA scaffold: guide RNA scaffold for the Streptococcus pyogenes CRISPR/Cas9 system
   6163..6238    -  misc_RNA       gRNA scaffold: guide RNA scaffold for the Streptococcus pyogenes CRISPR/Cas9 system
   6608..7542    +  promoter       Ac5 promoter (fragment): Drosophila melanogaster actin 5c promoter
   9282..9998    +  CDS            mTurquoise2: mTurquoise2 is a basic (constitutively fluorescent) cyan fluorescent protein published in 2012, derived from Aequorea victoria. It is reported to be a rapidly-maturing monomer with very low acid sensitivity.
  10022..10105   +  CDS            large T antigen (fragment): large T antigen from SV40 (simian virus 40)
  10128..10209   +  polyA_signal   SV40 poly(A) signal: SV40 polyadenylation signal
  10235..10268   -  protein_bind   loxP: Cre-mediated recombination occurs in the 8-bp core sequence (GCATACAT). Cre recombinase
  10271..10303   -  misc_feature   MCS (fragment): pBluescript multiple cloning site
  10616..11083   +  CDS            B (fragment): PORTL_LAMBD - Experimental evidence at protein level: Swiss-Prot protein existence level 1. Forms the portal vertex of the capsid (PubMed:6228056, PubMed:6232391). This portal plays critical roles in head assembly, genome packaging, neck/tail attachment, and genome ejection (Probable). The portal protein multimerizes as a single ring-shaped homododecamer arranged around a central channel (PubMed:6232391). Binds to the terminase subunits to form the packaging machine (PubMed:7799432). From Escherichia phage lambda (Bacteriophage lambda).
  11119..11141   -  protein_bind   lac operator (fragment): The lac repressor binds to the lac operator to inhibit transcription in E. coli. This inhibition can be relieved by adding lactose or isopropyl-β-D-thiogalactopyranoside (IPTG). lac repressor encoded by lacI
  11145..11175   -  promoter       lac promoter: promoter for the E. coli lac operon
  11190..11211   -  protein_bind   CAP binding site: CAP binding activates transcription in the presence of cAMP. E. coli catabolite activator protein
  11224..11316   -  CDS            lacI (fragment): lac repressor; lacI; The lac repressor binds to the lac operator to inhibit transcription in E. coli. This inhibition can be relieved by adding lactose or isopropyl-β-D-thiogalactopyranoside (IPTG).
  11318..11442   -  rep_origin     RSF ori (fragment): Plasmids containing the RSF 1030 origin of replication can be propagated in E. coli cells that contain additional plasmids with compatible origins.
  13363..13380   +  protein_bind   attL2 (fragment): mutant version of attL; recombination site for the Gateway® LR reaction LR Clonase™
  15481..16069   -  rep_origin     ori: high-copy-number ColE1/pMB1/pBR322/pUC origin of replication
  16298..17107   +  CDS            KanR: aminoglycoside phosphotransferase; aph(3')-Ia; confers resistance to kanamycin in bacteria or G418 (Geneticin®) in eukaryotes
>Addgene plasmid #200640 | 1114H | addgene full sequence | sequence record 405636 | Addgene NGS Result
CTAAATTGTAAGCGTTAATATTTTGTTAAAATTCGCGTTAAATTTTTGTTAAATCAGCTCATTTTTTAAC
CAATAGGCCGAAATCGGCAAAATCCCTTATAAATCAAAAGAATAGACCGAGATAGGGT
[37 nt withheld, positions 129-165]
AAAGAACGTGGACTCCAACGTCAAAGG
[49 nt withheld, positions 193-241]
T
[91 nt withheld, positions 243-333]
G
[124 nt withheld, positions 335-458]
CCCATTCGCCATTCAGGCTGCGCAACTGTTGGGAAGGGCGATCGGTGCGGGCCTCTTCGCTATTACGCCA
GCTGGCGAAAGGGGGATGTGCTGCAAGGCGATTAAGTTGGGTAACGCCAGGGTTTTCCCAGTCACGACGT
TGTAAAACGACGGCCAGTGAGCGCGCCTCGTTCATTCACGTTTTTGAACCCGTGGAGGACGGGCAGACTC
GCGGTGCAAATGTGTTTTACAGCGTGATGGAGCAGATGAAGATGCTCGACACGCTGCAGAACACGCAGCT
AGATTAACCCTAGAAAGATAATCATATTGTGACGTACGTTAAAGATAATCATGTGTAAAATTGACGCATG
TGTTTTATCGGTCTGTATATCGAGGTTTATTTATTAATTTGAATAGATATTAAGTTTTATTATATTTACA
CTTACATACTAATAATAAATTCAACAAACAATTTATTTATGTTTATTTATTTATTAAAAAAAACAAAAAC
TCAAAATTTCTTCTATAAAGTAACAAAACTTTTATCGAATTCATATAACTTCGTATAATGTATGCTATAC
GAAGTTATGGATCGGCCTAGCAAGATCAGGTCTCAATCCCCACATATACACTGAAGCGGTTTGGCTCTTG
GTTATTCTAGAAAACTCTGTTTTTGAATTAATCATAGGAAAACTGTTTATTCTTTTTTGATATTTCAACG
TATTACAATGAATAGTAACTTTTGATTAAAAAAGAGATGAAGCAATACAAGAAATGTTGAAAAGTTTATG
AAACATCACATTAGCGTGAGTTACGGCAGGATCAAAACCTTATAACAGTCACACTCAGGCAAAAAATCCT
TCTTGAATATCCTTTATGCATCGCTAGAGCAAGGATTGAAAGCGCAAAGTATATATACAACCTTTTTTCC
CCTCGTCCTTGGATCCGATCACGCAGTCGATGTTTTAGAGCTAGAAATAGCAAGTTAAAATAAGGCTAGT
CCGTTATCAACTTGAAAAAGTGGCACCGAGTCGGTGCTTTTTTCCACCACTCTTCACGCCTAAAGCATAA
ACGTCGAGCAGTCATGAAAGTCTCCACATATACACTGAAGCGGTTTGGCTCTTGGTTATTCTAGAAAACT
CTGTTTTTGAATTAATCATAGGAAAACTGTTTATTCTTTTTTGATATTTCAACGTATTACAATGAATAGT
AACTTTTGATTAAAAAAGAGATGAAGCAATACAAGAAATGTTGAAAAGTTTATGAAACATCACATTAGCG
TGAGTTACGGCAGGATCAAAACCTTATAACAGTCACACTCAGGCAAAAAATCCTTCTTGAATATCCTTTA
TGCATCGCTAGAGCAAGGATTGAAAGCGCAAAGTATATATACAACCTTTTTTCCCCTCGTCCTTGGCTCG
ATATCGTGCGCAAGGGTTCCAGAGCTATGGAAACATAGCAAGTTGGAATAAGGCTTAGTCCGTACTCAAC
TTGAAAAAGTGGCACCGAGTCGGTGCATTTTTTGGCTTGAGACCTGATCTGGCGCGCCTAAGGTGCTTTA
AGAACCGGACGACGGTCTCACTAGCAGTCATGAAAGTCTCCACATATACACTGAAGCGGTTTGGCTCTTG
GTTATTCTAGAAAACTCTGTTTTTGAATTAATCATAGGAAAACTGTTTATTCTTTTTTGATATTTCAACG
TATTACAATGAATAGTAACTTTTGATTAAAAAAGAGATGAAGCAATACAAGAAATGTTGAAAAGTTTATG
AAACATCACATTAGCGTGAGTTACGGCAGGATCAAAACCTTATAACAGTCACACTCAGGCAAAAAATCCT
TCTTGAATATCCTTTATGCATCGCTAGAGCAAGGATTGAAAGCGCAAAGTATATATACAACCTTTTTTCC
CCTCGTCCTTGCCAAATAGGCGCTAAGTTCTGTTCCAGAGCTATGGAAACATAGCAAGTTGGAATAAGGC
TTAGTCCGTACTCAACTTGAAAAAGTGGCACCGAGTCGGTGCATTTTTTCTAGTGAGACCTGACCACAGA
GCATAAGGAGAACCTCGCCTAGGTTTAAGATACATTGATGAGTTTGGACAAACCACAACTAGAATGCAGT
GAAAAAAATGCTTTATTTGTGAAATTTGTGATGCTATTGCTTTATTTGTAACCATTATAAGCTGCAATAA
ACAAGTTAACAACAACAATTGCATTCATTTTATGTTTCAGGTTCAGGGGGAGGTGTGGGAGGTTTTTTAA
AGCAAGTAAAACCTCTACAAATGTGGTATGGCTGATTATGATCTAGAGTCGCGGCCGCTTTACTTGTACA
GCTCGTCCATGCCGAGAGTGATCCCGGCGGCGGTCACGAACTCCAGCAGGACCATGTGATCGCGCTTCTC
GTTGGGGTCTTTGCTCAGGGCGGACTGGTAGCTCAGGTAGTGGTTGTCGGGCAGCAGCACGGGGCCGTCG
CCGATGGGGGTGTTCTGCTGGTAGTGGTCGGCGAGCTGCACGCTGCCGTCCTCGATGTTGTGGCGGATCT
TGAAGTTCACCTTGATGCCGTTCTTCTGCTTGTCGGCCATGATATAGACGTTGTGGCTGTTGTAGTTGTA
CTCCAGCTTGTGCCCCAGGATGTTGCCGTCCTCCTTGAAGTCGATGCCCTTCAGCTCGATGCGGTTCACC
AGGGTGTCGCCCTCGAACTTCACCTCGGCGCGGGTCTTGTAGTTGCCGTCGTCCTTGAAGAAGATGGTGC
GCTCCTGGACGTAGCCTTCGGGCATGGCGGACTTGAAGAAGTCGTGCTGCTTCATGTGGTCGGGGTAGCG
GGCGAAGCACTGCAGGCCGTAGCCGAAGGTGGTCACGAGGGTGGGCCAGGGCACGGGCAGCTTGCCGGTG
GTGCAGATGAACTTCAGGGTCAGCTTGCCGTAGGTGGCATCGCCCTCGCCCTCGCCGGACACGCTGAACT
TGTGGCCGTTTACGTCGCCGTCCAGCTCGACCAGGATGGGCACCACCCCGGTGAACAGCTCCTCGCCCTT
GCTCACCATATTGTTTCCTTTCTTTATTCACCGGAAGATGACAATTCTCCTTTGGGAATGTACGATTCGA
GATCTGTGTGTCTCCCGAAGATGAAAAAAGCTGTTGGTTTCAACCAAAAAACGTGTCCGTTGCTCGAAGC
GCGACTAACGGCGACTCTCTTTCGACTAGCAATGGCGTCCGCAGGCACAAACCGAGAGGAATAGTGGAAC
ATGCAATGCAGCAGCAGCAGCACGTGGAGAGAGAGAAAGAAAGATGGTCGAAATATTATAAAAAATAATT
GCCGTTGCACACACACACACTACACCACCACTATCGACGACCACCGCTCTACCCGCACTCATAGCAACCT
AAAGCGACGATGGTATTTTCCAGCGAAATTTTCATTGTCCATTGCAAGCGACCTCACACACCGCTACCGA
AGTAGCCTTTGAAGCACGCGCGCGTGTGAAGGCGTGTGCCTCTGTGTGTGTAGGTGAATATCACTGTGTA
CACTGCGCTAAGCCAGTGGCGCGCGCGCTTTTCGCATCAATTATTGCCGGATGAACGACAACGAGATGCT
CTTCGCGGGGCCCGCTGTCCCGGAACGTGCACGAAAGCACCATTTCTCCTCTCGGAAACTCCACATCTCG
GAAAGCTTCCCAACTATGCCCCAACGTCTCTCTTATCTATTGCATATCGAAGACTTATGAATCCGCTCCA
GTGCCAACTGCGGTTCATGAAACACAAAACGGATTTTCACCCCTGATTCGAGCACACAAGAGCACCATGG
TAAGCTGTGGAAATAACGCCATCCTTCTGGATATCTTGTAACGAAAAAGGCCAAGGACTGTGATTCTACT
AACCTCACTCAGGAACTGATATGAGAGCACACAGAGCCACACAACCACTCCACGACGGGATACGCTTGGA
TTAAAACTAAATCGCTTCCGTACGTCGACACCGACTGGCCCCTATACCGCTTCTCAAATAACGACGATCT
CAGCTAAAATGCCCCCCACACACATGCATGCGCAGCACACTTGTTCACTTCCACTTCCTTGCCTGCTCTG
TGTGCGGTGGTGGATACGTGCTGTGCTGTAAGAACACTTCACACAGAAAGGAAGGGACAGAGCAAACCAA
CACACTGCCACCGCTCTTCTCGTGCCATTTCCTTAGAAAATTAATCCAAAAACTCAACTGCGCCACACAC
CACGGCAACCTTTTGCTATCATAAGGGGGGAGGCGCGCAATATGCACAACACACGATACACACCACGGAA
TGTTTACGAACAGCGTGCGAACAGGCAATTTCGGTACCGGCGGCAACAGCCGATTTTGACAGAGCGCTCA
ACACACACACGCACACACTCTAATACCAGCAACGCGTGCGAAGGCTTTTGTTTCGCACTGCCAGTGTGTT
AGTGGGAGCAGGTACAAAATGTAACAAAGGGCGAATGGCGCGTGCTACTGAACAATACAAGCAAATTCGA
GAAAAATTAAATAAGCCAAGAGATTATTTTATGAGTAAATGAAATGAAATTTAATTTAACTGTATTTTGA
ACATAACTAAGAAAATACTAATCAACTGGATGAAATAATATAACATCACAAAACAATAATTCAATTTGAA
ATCAGTTACGTTAGTTTTGCCGAAATGAGAGATTTTTTTCACAAACACTTCACTAACTTCTAACAAACAA
ACATTTGTTCTATAAAACTAGTTCACTTACCTGAGTTTTGAAGTACTATTCGGCTGGTTATTTCACTTGC
AAAAGCAATTGGCTAATTTAGCGCTAAGCACGTCAGCAGAAACCTCCGACTCGCCGAGAGTACTCCGAGC
AAAAGACAGCAAAATGCTGGATTTTGCACCCACACGGCCTACTCGTCCGTCGTACTGTGCAACTTGGATG
GAAGATTTCGACACGGGACTCTACAGGGAGGGCTTATATGTGTTTTATAATGCTGTATGTATGTTTTTAT
GTATAAAAAATGCAAAAAGTATGTCTTTTTAGTTTATTATAACAAATAAAATAAAATACAAATTATAAAA
CAATCAATTTCTCAACGGTTTTGTTTGCAGCGAGTTGTGATTTGCTTGAAAACAATGCGCACGCGGTAAT
TTTCCCGCCCAGCTCGGCATGTCAAACACGTCTGACGTTAGGCTTCCCACTGTGGCTGCTGCTGTCATGG
AAGGAAAAGAATTTGCTCGCGTTCTACATCGCTAGCTCAATCGAAAAAAGCACCGACTCAGTGCCACTTT
TTCAAGTTGATAACGGACTAGCCTTATTTTAACTTGCTATTTCTAGCTCTAAAACCCCGTCAGAGTGGAT
GATAACAAGGACGAGGGGAAAAAAGGTTGTATATATACTTTGCGCTTTCAATCCTTGCTCTAGCGATGCA
TAAAGGATATTCAAGAAGGATTTTTTGCCTGAGTGTGACTGTTATAAGGTTTTGATCCTGCCGTAACTCA
CGCTAATGTGATGTTTCATAAACTTTTCAACATTTCTTGTATTGCTTCATCTCTTTTTTAATCAAAAGTT
ACTATTCATTGTAATACGTTGAAATATCAAAAAAGAATAAACAGTTTTCCTATGATTAATTCAAAAACAG
AGTTTTCTAGAATAACCAAGAGCCAAACCGCTTCAGTGTATATGTGGGCTATAATTTGCCTTGCATATAA
GTTGCGTTACTTCAGCGTCCTAACCGCAAAAAATGCACCGACTCGGTGCCACTTTTTCAAGTTGATAACG
GACTAGCCTTATTTTAACTTGCTATTTCTAGCTCTAAAACCCCGTCAGAGTGGATGATAACAAGGACGAG
GGGAAAAAAGGTTGTATATATACTTTGCGCTTTCAATCCTTGCTCTAGCGATGCATAAAGGATATTCAAG
AAGGATTTTTTGCCTGAGTGTGACTGTTATAAGGTTTTGATCCTGCCGTAACTCACGCTAATGTGATGTT
TCATAAACTTTTCAACATTTCTTGTATTGCTTCATCTCTTTTTTAATCAAAAGTTACTATTCATTGTAAT
ACGTTGAAATATCAAAAAAGAATAAACAGTTTTCCTATGATTAATTCAAAAACAGAGTTTTCTAGAATAA
CCAAGAGCCAAACCGCTTCAGTGTATATGTGGGCTTTGAGACCTGATCTTGCTACCGGTCGCATGTGCTT
GTGTGTGAGGCGTCTCTCTCTTCGTCTCTGTTGCGCAAACGCATAGACTGCACTGAAAAAATCGATTACC
TATTTTTTATGAATGAATATTTGCACTATTACTATTCAAAACTATTAAGATAGCAATCACATTCAATAGC
CAAATACTATACCACCTGAGCGATGCAACGAAATGATCAATTTGAGCAAAAATGCTGCATATTTAGGACG
GCATCATTATAGAAATGCTTCTTGCTGTGTACTTTTCTCTCGTCTGGCAGCTGTTTCGCCGTTATTGTTA
AAACCGGCTTAAGTTAGGTGTGTTTTCTACGACTAGTGAATGCCCTACTAGAAGATGTGTGTTGCACAAA
ATGTCCCTGGAATAACCAATTTGAAGTGCAGATAGCAGTAAACGTAAGCTAATATGAATATTATTTAACT
GTAATGTTTTAATATCGCTGGACATTACTAATAAACCCACTATAAACACATGTACATATGTATGTTTTGG
CATACAATGAGTAGTTGGGGAAAAAATGTGTAAAAGCACCGTGACCATCACAGCATAAAGATAACCAGCT
GAAGTATCGAATATGAGTAACCCCCAAATTGAATCACATGCCGCAACTGATAGGACCCATGGAAGTACAC
TCTTCATGGCGATATACAAGACACACACAAGCACGAACACCCAGTTGCGGAGGAAATTCTCCGTAAATGA
AAACCCAATCGGCGAACAATTCATACCCATATATGGTAAAAGTTTTGAACGCGACTTGAGAGCGGAGAGC
ATTGCGGCTGATAAGGTTTTAGCGCTAAGCGGGCTTTATAAAACGGGCTGCGGGACCAGTTTTCATATCA
CTACCGTTTGAGTTCTTGTGCTGTGTGGATACTCCTCCCGACACAAAGCCGCTCCATCAGCCAGCAGTCG
TCTAATCCAGAGACACCAAACCGAAAGACTTAATTTATATTTATTTAATTAATTTTAATAAAACACACCA
AATGTAAGTAGCTTTCCCCTTCCCAACAACAAAACACCATCGAACCACTCCCACCAAGAAAAAGCAATAA
TCGAGAAAAGCCGCGGAAAATGTGTGATTTTTTTTGTAAACAAAACATTTTTTTATGTGCCAGTGCTGAA
AGTGATCAAAAAATACTAGCCACGAGCTAAAGAGTTATTGTATTGACCAAAACTCCAAAAATACCCAAGT
TTGGCCCTAAATTGTCAATCAAAATACCAATAGGTCGAAAGACATCAAAATTAACAAAACCAGGGTTTCA
AATACCATAACTCAAGAATCAGGATTACAACTGCAGATTTCAGGATATATACATACAAATTATACGAAAT
TATAAAAACCAAAGCAATTCAATAGCCCCAACTCAAATGTTAGGATCTAATATAGTGTTTAAAGCCAAGC
TCGCTGATGTGGGCGTGTCACGATTTCACCCAAAGATATGCCAAATTACGAATTGCAAATCAATTCGCCA
ACACTTTCTTTTTTTCCCACGCCCTAAAACACCAGATCATCCATAAATGTACATACATACAGTATATGCA
TATTATAATCTATAAAACTAGATCAGGTTCTTGAAAATAGTGACGTAGGCAGCCGTTTTGGCTTAAGCAG
AAATTTTTGCCGGTTTTTCAAAGTTGTAGTTGCAAAAATGGAGAAAACCTTCGAGCATTCGTTCATGTAC
ACACACTCACGCGCAAAATAACGAGAGAGAGTGTATGTGTGTGTGAGAGAGCGAAAGCCAGACGACGGTT
TGCTTTTCGCCTCGAAACATGACCATATATGGTCACAAAACTTGGCCGCCGCAATTCAACACACCAGCGC
TCTCCTTCGCACCCATAGCGACCATGGCGCGGAGCGAGCGAGATGGCGAGAGCGAGCGACGCCTATGGCG
ACGTCGACGCAGGCAGCGATTGAAAAACGCAGTTAACTGGCATTCAACATTCACCAGCCACTTTCAGTCG
GTTTATTCCAGTCATTCCTTTCAAACCGTGCGGTCGCTTAGCTCAGCCTCGCCACTTGCGTTTACAGTAG
TTTTCACGCCTTGAATTTGTTAAATCGAACAAAAAGGTAAAGTTTAACTAGCTTTGAAAAGTTTCGTGGC
TCTTAATTGTTAAATTTTCTAGAGTGCGTTTAGTGTTTTTTTTTTTATTTTGTAATGTTAATTTCGGGTT
CCAATTCGAGTTTTAGGCAGCCGCCATTTTAAGGGCGCATACACACAGGCAACTGTGCTCTCTTTGCGGC
TTTCTTTTGCACCGGCATTCGTTAAGTGTCGTCTAGAAGCTTCTCCCCTCCCTTTTCGGCATATTCGTAT
TGTGGTTTTAATTTTTCGGGGCGGGGCCTTCTATTTTGTAACTGTTCTTTTAATTTCTTATTACAATTCG
ATCGCAAGTGAAAATCAGTTTTCAATCGGAAAAGTATTTTTTTATGAAATTTTTTTTTGTCCAAGATTAA
AATTTTGTACTAAAAAAACGTACATTGCATTGAGTGATTTTTAATTGTACACGAAAAACAAGTTAGTTTG
TTATGACAATTGTATTTTGGTAAATCAGCGCAGTCCAAGGAAACCACGCAAATTCTCAGTTTTTTTTTTT
GCCATTTCTACATTACCAAATAAGGTAACCAAAAACTAATGGGAAATCCGCATTCTTTCCATTGCAGCTT
ACAATGGTGAGCAAGGGCGAGGAGCTGTTCACCGGGGTGGTGCCCATCCTGGTCGAGCTGGACGGCGACG
TAAACGGCCACAAGTTCAGCGTGTCCGGCGAGGGCGAGGGCGATGCCACCTACGGCAAGCTGACCCTGAA
GTTCATCTGCACCACCGGCAAGCTGCCCGTGCCCTGGCCCACCCTCGTGACCACCCTGTCCTGGGGCGTG
CAGTGCTTCGCCCGCTACCCCGACCACATGAAGCAGCACGACTTCTTCAAGTCCGCCATGCCCGAAGGCT
ACGTCCAGGAGCGCACCATCTTCTTCAAGGACGACGGCAACTACAAGACCCGCGCCGAGGTGAAGTTCGA
GGGCGACACCCTGGTGAACCGCATCGAGCTGAAGGGCATCGACTTCAAGGAGGACGGCAACATCCTGGGG
CACAAGCTGGAGTACAACTACTTTAGCGACAACGTCTATATCACCGCCGACAAGCAGAAGAACGGCATCA
AGGCCAACTTCAAGATCCGCCACAACATCGAGGACGGCGGCGTGCAGCTCGCCGACCACTACCAGCAGAA
CACCCCCATCGGCGACGGCCCCGTGCTGCTGCCCGACAACCACTACCTGAGCACCCAGTCCAAGCTGAGC
AAAGACCCCAACGAGAAGCGCGATCACATGGTCCTGCTGGAGTTCGTGACCGCCGCCGGGATCACTCTCG
GCATGGACGAGCTGTACAAGTCCGGATGACGGCCGCGACTCTAGATCATAATCAGCCATACCACATTTGT
AGAGGTTTTACTTGCTTTAAAAAACCTCCCACACCTCCCCCTGAACCTGAAACATAAAATGAATGCAATT
GTTGTTGTTAACTTGTTTATTGCAGCTTATAATGGTTACAAATAAAGCAATAGCATCACAAATTTCACAA
ATAAAGCATTTTTTTCACTGCATTCTAGTTGTGGTTTGTCCAAACTATAACTTCGTATAATGTATGCTAT
ACGAAGTTATTACTCGAGGTCGACGGTATCGATAAGCTTGATATCTATAACAAGAAAATATATATATAAT
AAGTTATCACGTAAGTAGAACATGAAATAACAATATAATTATCGTATGAGTTAAATCTTAAAAGTCACGT
AAAAGATAATCATGCGTCATTTTGACTCACGCGGTCGTTATAGTTCAAAATCAGTGACACTTACCGCATT
GACAAGCACGCCTCACGGGAGCTCCAAGCGGCGACTGAGATGTCCTAAATGCACAGCGACGGATTCGCGC
TATTTAGAAAGAGAGAGCAATATTTCAAGAATGCATGCGTCAATTTTACGCAGACTATCTTTCTAGGGTT
AATCTAGCTGCATCAGGATCATATCGTCGGGTCTTTTTTCCGGCTCAGTCATCGCCCAAGCTGGCGCTAT
CTGGGCATCGGGGAGGAAGAAGCCCGTGCCTTTTCCCGCGAGGTTGAAGCGGCATGGAAAGAGTTTGCCG
AGGATGACTGCTGCTGCATTGACGTTGAGCGAAAACGCACGTTTACCATGATGATTCGGGAAGGTGTGGC
CATGCACGCCTTTAACGGTGAACTGTTCGTTCAGGCCACCTGGGATACCAGTTCGTCGCGGCTTTTCCGG
ACACAGTTCCGGATGGTCAGCCCGAAGCGCATCAGCAACCCGAACAATACCGGCGACAGCCGGAACTGCC
GTGCCGGTGTGCAGATTAATGACAGCGGTGCGGCGCTGGGATATTACGTCAGCGAGGACGGGTATCCTGG
CTGGATGCCGCAGAAATGGACATGGATACCCCGTGAGTTACCCGGCGGGCGCGCTTGGCGTAATCATGGT
CATAGCTGTTTCCTGTGTGAAATTGTTATCCGCTCACAATTCCACACAACATACGAGCCGGAAGCATAAA
GTGTAAAGCCTGGGGTGCCTAATGAGTGAGCTAACTCACATTAATTGCGTTGCGCTCACTGCCCGCTTTC
CAGTCGGGAAACCTGTCGTGCCAGCTGCATTAATGAATCGGCCAACGCGCGGGGAGAGGCGGTTTGCGTA
TTGGGCGCTCTTCCGCTTCCTCGCTCACTGACTCGCTGCGCTCGGTCGTTCGGCTGCGGCGAGCGGTATC
AGCTCACTCAAAGGCGGTAATACGGTTATCCACAGAATCAGGGGATAACGCAGGAAAGAACATGCGATGT
AGAACGCGAGCAAATTCTTTTCCTTCCATGACAGCAGCAGCCACAGTGGGAAGCCTAACGTCAGACGTGT
TTGACATGCCGAGCTGGGCGGGAAAATTACCGCGTGCGCATTGTTTTCAAGCAAATCACAACTCGCTGCA
AACAAAACCGTTGAGAAATTGATTGTTTTATAATTTGTATTTTATTTTATTTGTTATAATAAACTAAAAA
GACATACTTTTTGCATTTTTTATACATAAAAACATACATACAGCATTATAAAACACATATAAGCCCTCCC
TGTAGAGTCCCGTGTCGAAATCTTCCATCCAAGTTGCACAGTACGACGGACGAGTAGGCCGTGTGGGTGC
AAAATCCAGCATTTTGCTGTCTTTTGCTCGGAGTACTCTCGGCGAGTCGGAGGTTTCTGCTGACGTGCTT
AGCGCTAAATTAGCCAATTGCTTTTGCAAGTGAAATAACCAGCCGAATAGTACTTCAAAACTCAGGTAAG
TGAACTAGTTTTATAGAACAAATGTTTGTTTGTTAGAAGTTAGTGAAGTGTTTGTGAAAAAAATCTCTCA
TTTCGGCAAAACTAACGTAACTGATTTCAAATTGAATTATTGTTTTGTGATGTTATATTATTTCATCCAG
TTGATTAGTATTTTCTTAGTTATGTTCAAAATACAGTTAAATTAAATTTCATTTCATTTACTCATAAAAT
AATCTCTTGGCTTATTTAATTTTTCTCGAATTTGCTTGTATTGTTCAGTAGCACGCGCCATTCGCCCTTT
GTTACATTTTGTACCTGCTCCCACTAACACACTGGCAGTGCGAAACAAAAGCCTTCGCACGCGTTGCTGG
TATTAGAGTGTGTGCGTGTGTGTGTTGAGCGCTCTGTCAAAATCGGCTGTTGCCGCCGGTACCGAAATTG
CCTGTTCGCACGCTGTTCGTAAACATTCCGTGGTGTGTATCGTGTGTTGTGCATATTGCGCGCCTCCCCC
CCTTATGATAGCAAAAGGTTGCCGTGGTGTGTGGCGCAGTTGAGTTTTTGGATTAATTTTCTAAGGAAAT
GGCACGAGAAGAGCGGTGGCAGTGTGTTGGTTTGCTCTGTCCCTTCCTTTCTGTGTGAAGTGTTCTTACA
GCACAGCACGTATCCACCACCGCACACAGAGCAGGCAAGGAAGTGGAAGTGAACAAGTGTGCTGCGCATG
CATGTGTGTGGGGGGCATTTTAGCTGAGATCGTCGTTATTTGAGAAGCGGTATAGGGGCCAGTCGGTGTC
GACGTACGGAAGCGATTTAGTTTTAATCCAAGCGTATCCCGTCGTGGAGTGGTTGTGTGGCTCTGTGTGC
TCTCATATCAGTTCCTGAGTGAGGTTAGTAGAATCACAGTCCTTGGCCTTTTTCGTTACAAGATATCCAG
AAGGATGGCGTTATTTCCACAGCTTACCATGGTGCTCTTGTGTGCTCGAATCAGGGGTGAAAATCCGTTT
TGTGTTTCATGAACCGCAGTTGGCACTGGAGCGGATTCATAAGTCTTCGATATGCAATAGATAAGAGAGA
CGTTGGGGCATAGTTGGGAAGCTTTCCGAGATGTGGAGTTTCCGAGAGGAGAAATGGTGCTTTCGTGCAC
GTTCCGGGACAGCGGGCCCCGCGAAGAGCATCTCGTTGTCGTTCATCCGGCAATAATTGATGCGAAAAGC
GCGCGCGCCACTGGCTTAGCGCAGTGTACACAGTGATATTCACCTACACACACAGAGGCACACGCCTTCA
CACGCGCGCGTGCTTCAAAGGCTACTTCGGTAGCGGTGTGTGAGGTCGCTTGCAATGGACAATGAAAATT
TCGCTGGAAAATACCATCGTCGCTTTAGGTTGCTATGAGTGCGGGTAGAGCGGTGGTCGTCGATAGTGGT
GGTGTAGTGTGTGTGTGTGCAACGGCAATTATTTTTTATAATATTTCGACCATCTTTCTTTCTCTCTCTC
CACGTGCTGCTGCTGCTGCATTGCATGTTCCACTATTCCTCTCGGTTTGTGCCTGCGGACGCCATTGCTA
GTCGAAAGAGAGTCGCCGTTAGTCGCGCTTCGAGCAACGGACACGTTTTTTGGTTGAAACCAACAGCTTT
TTTCATCTTCGGGAGACACACAGATCTCGAATCGTACATTCCCAAAGGAGAATTGTCATCTTCCGGTGAA
TAAAGAAAGGAAACAATATGGGCTCTAGCCTGGACGACGAGCACATCCTGAGCGCCCTGCTGCAGAGCGA
CGACGAACTGGTGGGCGAGGACAGCGACAGCGAGGTCAGCGACCACGTGTCCGAGGACGACGTGCAGTCC
GACACCGAGGAAGCCTTCATCGACGAGGTGCACGAAGTGCAGCCTACCAGCAGCGGCTCCGAGATCCTGG
ACGAGCAGAACGTGATCGAGCAGCCTGGCAGCTCCCTGGCCAGCAACAGAATCCTGACCCTGCCCCAGAG
AACCATCAGAGGCAAGAACAAGCACTGCTGGTCCACCTCCAAGAGCACCAGGCGGAGCAGAGTGTCCGCC
CTGAACATCGTGCGGAGCCAGAGGGGCCCCACCAGAATGTGCAGAAACATCTACGACCCCCTGCTGTGCT
TCAAGCTGTTCTTCACCGACGAGATCATCAGCGAGATCGTGAAGTGGACCAACGCCGAGATCAGCCTGAA
GAGGCGGGAGAGCATGACCAGCGCCACCTTCAGAGACACCAACGAGGACGAGATCTACGCCTTCTTCGGC
ATCCTGGTGATGACCGCCGTGAGAAAGGACAACCACATGAGCACCGACGACCTGTTCGACAGATCCCTGA
GCATGGTGTACGTGTCCGTGATGAGCAGAGACAGATTCGACTTCCTGATCAGATGCCTGAGAATGGACGA
CAAGAGCATCAGACCCACCCTGCGGGAGAACGACGTGTTCACCCCCGTGCGGAAGATCTGGGACCTGTTC
ATCCACCAGTGCATCCAGAACTACACCCCTGGCGCCCACCTGACCATCGATGAGCAGCTGCTGGGCTTCA
GAGGCAGATGCCCCTTCAGAGTGTACATCCCCAACAAGCCCAGCAAGTACGGCATCAAGATCCTGATGAT
GTGCGACAGCGGCACCAAGTACATGATCAACGGCATGCCCTACCTGGGCAGAGGCACCCAGACAAACGGC
GTGCCCCTGGGCGAGTACTACGTGAAAGAACTGAGCAAGCCTGTGCATGGCAGCTGCAGGAACATCACCT
GCGACAACTGGTTCACCAGCATCCCCCTGGCCAAGAACCTGCTGCAGGAACCCTACAAGCTGACCATCGT
GGGCACCGTGCGGAGCAACAAGCGGGAGATCCCAGAGGTGCTGAAGAACAGCAGATCCAGACCTGTGGGA
ACAAGCATGTTCTGCTTCGACGGCCCCCTGACCCTGGTGTCCTACAAGCCCAAGCCCGCCAAGATGGTGT
ACCTGCTGTCCAGCTGCGACGAGGACGCCAGCATCAACGAGAGCACCGGCAAGCCCCAGATGGTGATGTA
CTACAACCAGACCAAGGGCGGCGTGGACACCCTGGACCAGATGTGCAGCGTGATGACCTGCAGCAGAAAG
ACCAACAGATGGCCCATGGCCCTGCTGTACGGCATGATCAATATCGCCTGCATCAACAGCTTCATCATCT
ACAGCCACAACGTGTCCAGCAAGGGCGAGAAGGTGCAGAGCCGGAAGAAATTCATGCGGAACCTGTACAT
GAGCCTGACCTCCAGCTTCATGAGAAAGAGACTGGAAGCCCCCACCCTGAAGAGATACCTGCGGGACAAC
ATCAGCAACATCCTGCCCAAGGAAGTGCCAGGAACAAGCGACGACAGCACCGAGGAACCCGTGATGAAGA
AGAGGACCTACTGCACCTACTGTCCCAGCAAGATCAGAAGAAAGGCCAACGCCAGCTGCAAGAAATGCAA
AAAAGTGATCTGCCGGGAGCACAACATCGACATGTGCCAGAGCTGTTTCTGACATGTGAGCAAAAGGCCA
GCAAAAGGCCAGGAACCGTAAAAAGGCCGCGTTGCTGGCGTTTTTCCATAGGCTCCGCCCCCCTGACGAG
CATCACAAAAATCGACGCTCAAGTCAGAGGTGGCGAAACCCGACAGGACTATAAAGATACCAGGCGTTTC
CCCCTGGAAGCTCCCTCGTGCGCTCTCCTGTTCCGACCCTGCCGCTTACCGGATACCTGTCCGCCTTTCT
CCCTTCGGGAAGCGTGGCGCTTTCTCATAGCTCACGCTGTAGGTATCTCAGTTCGGTGTAGGTCGTTCGC
TCCAAGCTGGGCTGTGTGCACGAACCCCCCGTTCAGCCCGACCGCTGCGCCTTATCCGGTAACTATCGTC
TTGAGTCCAACCCGGTAAGACACGACTTATCGCCACTGGCAGCAGCCACTGGTAACAGGATTAGCAGAGC
GAGGTATGTAGGCGGTGCTACAGAGTTCTTGAAGTGGTGGCCTAACTACGGCTACACTAGAAGAACAGTA
TTTGGTATCTGCGCTCTGCTGAAGCCAGTTACCTTCGGAAAAAGAGTTGGTAGCTCTTGATCCGGCAAAC
AAACCACCGCTGGTAGCGGTGGTTTTTTTGTTTGCAAGCAGCAGATTACGCGCAGAAAAAAAGGATCTCA
AGAAGATCCTTTGATCTTTTCTACGGGGTCTGACGCTCAGTGGAACGAAAACTCACGTTAAGGGATTTTG
GTCATGAGATTATCAAAAAGGATCTTCACCTAGATCCCTGTTTCCTGGCAGCTCTGGCCCGTGTCTCAAA
ATCTCTGATGTTACATTGCACAAGATAAAAATATATCATCATGAACAATAAAACTGTCTGCTTACATAAA
CAGTAATACAAGGGGTGTTATGAGCCATATTCAACGGGAAACGTCGAGGCCGCGATTAAATTCCAACATG
GATGCTGATTTATATGGGTATAAATGGGCTCGCGATAATGTCGGGCAATCAGGTGCGACAATCTATCGCT
TGTATGGGAAGCCCGATGCGCCAGAGTTGTTTCTGAAACATGGCAAAGGTAGCGTTGCCAATGATGTTAC
AGATGAGATGGTCAGACTAAACTGGCTGACGGAATTTATGCCTCTTCCGACCATCAAGCATTTTATCCGT
ACTCCTGATGATGCATGGTTACTCACCACTGCGATCCCCGGAAAAACAGCATTCCAGGTATTAGAAGAAT
ATCCTGATTCAGGTGAAAATATTGTTGATGCGCTGGCAGTGTTCCTGCGCCGGTTGCATTCGATTCCTGT
TTGTAATTGTCCTTTTAACAGCGATCGCGTATTTCGTCTCGCTCAGGCGCAATCACGAATGAATAACGGT
TTGGTTGATGCGAGTGATTTTGATGACGAGCGTAATGGCTGGCCTGTTGAACAAGTCTGGAAAGAAATGC
ATAAACTTTTGCCATTCTCACCGGATTCAGTCGTCACTCATGGTGATTTCTCACTTGATAACCTTATTTT
TGACGAGGGGAAATTAATAGGTTGTATTGATGTTGGACGAGTCGGAATCGCAGACCGATACCAGGATCTT
GCCATCCTATGGAACTGCCTCGGTGAGTTTTCTCCTTCATTACAGAAACGGCTTTTTCAAAAATATGGTA
TTGATAATCCTGATATGAATAAATTGCAGTTTCATTTGATGCTCGATGAGTTTTTCTAATCAGAATTGGT
TAATTGGTTGTAACACTGGCCATTTCCCCGAAAAGTGCCAC
